Addgene plasmid #90835: PLK1 G6.1 gRNA
Purpose: 3rd generation lentiviral gRNA plasmid targeting human PLK1
Depositing lab: Iain Cheeseman. Depositing organization: Whitehead Institute for Biomedical Research. Publication: Large-Scale Analysis of CRISPR/Cas9 Cell-Cycle Knockouts Reveals the Diversity of p53-Dependent Responses to Cell-Cycle Defects. McKinley KL, Cheeseman IM. Dev Cell. 2017 Feb 27;40(4):405-420.e2. doi: 10.1016/j.devcel.2017.01.012. Epub 2017 Feb 16. PubMed 28216383.
Backbone
  Vector backbone: pLenti-sgRNA
  Backbone manufacturer: Eric Lander & David Sabatini labs (Addgene plasmid #71409)
  Backbone size w/o insert (bp): 9151
  Vector type: Lentiviral, CRISPR
  Selectable markers: Puromycin
Growth in bacteria
  Bacterial resistance: Ampicillin, 100 μg/mL
  Growth temperature: 37°C
  Growth strain: NEB Stable
  Copy number: Unknown
Gene/Insert
  Gene/Insert name: PLK1 (Guide Designation G6.1) (alt name: pKMKO series)
  gRNA/shRNA sequence: CACCgAGCCGGCGGCGCTATGTGCG
  Species: H. sapiens (human)
  Promoter: U6
  Cloning method: Restriction Enzyme; 5′ cloning site BsmBI (destroyed during cloning); 3′ cloning site BsmBI (destroyed during cloning)
  Sequencing primers: 5′ hU6-F (5'-GAGGGCCTATTTCCCATGATT-3'); 3′ EF1a-R (5'-CACGGCGACTACTGCACTTA-3')
Terms and licenses: Academic/Nonprofit Terms; Industry Terms: Not Available to Industry
Depositor comments: Please note that gRNA target sequence listed is not strictly the 20nt spacer sequence, but also contains the 5' BsmBI overhang. For more information about knockout human cell lines generated using this plasmid, please see http://cellcycleknockouts.wi.mit.edu/ .
How to cite: PLK1 G6.1 gRNA was a gift from Iain Cheeseman (Addgene plasmid # 90835 ; http://n2t.net/addgene:90835 ; RRID:Addgene_90835)
