[The description below was written by a language model from this plasmid's Addgene catalogue record and pLannotate feature annotations shown in this document.]
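Description:
PLK1 G6.1 gRNA is a third-generation lentiviral CRISPR guide plasmid built on the pLenti-sgRNA backbone and carrying a single guide RNA directed against human PLK1 (polo-like kinase 1). The guide oligonucleotide was inserted between two BsmBI sites, both destroyed by cloning, so that it sits directly downstream of the human U6 RNA polymerase III promoter and upstream of the Streptococcus pyogenes Cas9 guide scaffold, annotated in the feature table as a tracrRNA fragment. No Cas9 coding sequence is annotated, so the nuclease must be supplied separately in the target cells. In bacteria the plasmid replicates from a high-copy ColE1/pUC-type origin and is selected with ampicillin through the β-lactamase gene. An f1 origin, lac promoter/operator remnants and T3/T7 promoters are carried over from the cloning backbone.

The transfer cassette has the usual third-generation layout. An RSV promoter drives a truncated HIV-1 5' LTR, making genomic RNA production Tat-independent. This is followed by the Ψ packaging signal with a gag fragment, the Rev response element for nuclear export, and a cPPT/CTS element that aids nuclear import of the viral genome. Downstream of the guide cassette, an EF-1α core promoter expresses puromycin N-acetyltransferase for selection of transduced mammalian cells, with a WPRE enhancing transcript expression. A ΔU3 self-inactivating 3' LTR and an SV40 polyadenylation signal follow.

The sequenced record is 7,302 nt, shorter than the 9,151 bp listed for the empty backbone, and the record does not explain this difference. The plasmid belongs to a guide series used to generate cell-cycle gene knockouts in human cell lines.
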