Features (pLannotate 1.2.2; 27 found; start..end, strand, type, name):
     13..105     +  CDS            lacI (fragment): lac repressor; lacI; The lac repressor binds to the lac operator to inhibit transcription in E. coli. This inhibition can be relieved by adding lactose or isopropyl-β-D-thiogalactopyranoside (IPTG).
    118..139     +  protein_bind   CAP binding site: CAP binding activates transcription in the presence of cAMP. E. coli catabolite activator protein
    154..184     +  promoter       lac promoter: promoter for the E. coli lac operon
    192..208     +  protein_bind   lac operator: The lac repressor binds to the lac operator to inhibit transcription in E. coli. This inhibition can be relieved by adding lactose or isopropyl-β-D-thiogalactopyranoside (IPTG). lac repressor encoded by lacI
    253..271     +  promoter       T3 promoter: promoter for bacteriophage T3 RNA polymerase
    299..525     +  promoter       RSV promoter: Rous sarcoma virus enhancer/promoter
    526..706     +  LTR            5' LTR (truncated): truncated 5' long terminal repeat (LTR) from HIV-1
    753..878     +  misc_feature   HIV-1 Ψ: packaging signal of human immunodeficiency virus type 1
    862..1225    +  CDS            HIV-1 gag (fragment): gag protein from human immunodeficiency virus 1; gag
   1371..1604    +  misc_feature   RRE: The Rev response element (RRE) of HIV-1 allows for Rev-dependent mRNA export from the nucleus to the cytoplasm.
   1981..2007    +  CDS            Rev (fragment): human immunodeficiency virus 1 (HIV-1) Rev protein; rev; enhances nuclear export of unspliced and incompletely spliced viral mRNAs
   2011..2251    +  promoter       U6 promoter: RNA polymerase III promoter for human U6 snRNA
   2299..2366    +  misc_RNA       tracrRNA (fragment): trans-activating CRISPR RNA for the Streptococcus pyogenes CRISPR/Cas9 system
   2415..2532    +  misc_feature   cPPT/CTS: central polypurine tract and central termination sequence of HIV-1
   2601..2812    +  promoter       EF-1α core promoter: core promoter for human elongation factor EF-1α
   2838..3437    +  CDS            PuroR (fragment): puromycin N-acetyltransferase; pac from Streptomyces; confers resistance to puromycin
   3453..4041    +  misc_feature   WPRE: woodchuck hepatitis virus posttranscriptional regulatory element
   4092..4111    +  misc_feature   cPPT/CTS (fragment): central polypurine tract and central termination sequence of HIV-1
   4113..4346    +  LTR            3' LTR (ΔU3): self-inactivating 3' long terminal repeat (LTR) from HIV-1
   4424..4545    +  polyA_signal   SV40 poly(A) signal: SV40 polyadenylation signal
   4585..4720    +  rep_origin     SV40 ori: SV40 origin of replication
   4741..4759    -  promoter       T7 promoter: promoter for bacteriophage T7 RNA polymerase
   4767..4922    +  CDS            lacZα (fragment): LacZα fragment of β-galactosidase; lacZ fragment
   4927..5355    +  rep_origin     f1 ori (sequence partly withheld): f1 bacteriophage origin of replication; arrow indicates direction of (+) strand synthesis
   5408..5512    +  promoter       AmpR promoter: bla
   5513..6373    +  CDS            AmpR: β-lactamase; bla; confers resistance to ampicillin, carbenicillin, and related antibiotics
   6544..7132    +  rep_origin     ori: high-copy-number ColE1/pMB1/pBR322/pUC origin of replication
>Addgene plasmid #90835 | PLK1 G6.1 gRNA | addgene full sequence | sequence record 182956 | Addgene NGS Result
GGAAGCGGAAGAGCGCCCAATACGCAAACCGCCTCTCCCCGCGCGTTGGCCGATTCATTAATGCAGCTGG
CACGACAGGTTTCCCGACTGGAAAGCGGGCAGTGAGCGCAACGCAATTAATGTGAGTTAGCTCACTCATT
AGGCACCCCAGGCTTTACACTTTATGCTTCCGGCTCGTATGTTGTGTGGAATTGTGAGCGGATAACAATT
TCACACAGGAAACAGCTATGACCATGATTACGCCAAGCGCGCAATTAACCCTCACTAAAGGGAACAAAAG
CTGGAGCTGCAAGCTTAATGTAGTCTTATGCAATACTCTTGTAGTCTTGCAACATGGTAACGATGAGTTA
GCAACATGCCTTACAAGGAGAGAAAAAGCACCGTGCATGCCGATTGGTGGAAGTAAGGTGGTACGATCGT
GCCTTATTAGGAAGGCAACAGACGGGTCTGACATGGATTGGACGAACCACTGAATTGCCGCATTGCAGAG
ATATTGTATTTAAGTGCCTAGCTCGATACATAAACGGGTCTCTCTGGTTAGACCAGATCTGAGCCTGGGA
GCTCTCTGGCTAACTAGGGAACCCACTGCTTAAGCCTCAATAAAGCTTGCCTTGAGTGCTTCAAGTAGTG
TGTGCCCGTCTGTTGTGTGACTCTGGTAACTAGAGATCCCTCAGACCCTTTTAGTCAGTGTGGAAAATCT
CTAGCAGTGGCGCCCGAACAGGGACTTGAAAGCGAAAGGGAAACCAGAGGAGCTCTCTCGACGCAGGACT
CGGCTTGCTGAAGCGCGCACGGCAAGAGGCGAGGGGCGGCGACTGGTGAGTACGCCAAAAATTTTGACTA
GCGGAGGCTAGAAGGAGAGAGATGGGTGCGAGAGCGTCAGTATTAAGCGGGGGAGAATTAGATCGCGATG
GGAAAAAATTCGGTTAAGGCCAGGGGGAAAGAAAAAATATAAATTAAAACATATAGTATGGGCAAGCAGG
GAGCTAGAACGATTCGCAGTTAATCCTGGCCTGTTAGAAACATCAGAAGGCTGTAGACAAATACTGGGAC
AGCTACAACCATCCCTTCAGACAGGATCAGAAGAACTTAGATCATTATATAATACAGTAGCAACCCTCTA
TTGTGTGCATCAAAGGATAGAGATAAAAGACACCAAGGAAGCTTTAGACAAGATAGAGGAAGAGCAAAAC
AAAAGTAAGACCACCGCACAGCAAGCGGCCGCTGATCTTCAGACCTGGAGGAGGAGATATGAGGGACAAT
TGGAGAAGTGAATTATATAAATATAAAGTAGTAAAAATTGAACCATTAGGAGTAGCACCCACCAAGGCAA
AGAGAAGAGTGGTGCAGAGAGAAAAAAGAGCAGTGGGAATAGGAGCTTTGTTCCTTGGGTTCTTGGGAGC
AGCAGGAAGCACTATGGGCGCAGCGTCAATGACGCTGACGGTACAGGCCAGACAATTATTGTCTGGTATA
GTGCAGCAGCAGAACAATTTGCTGAGGGCTATTGAGGCGCAACAGCATCTGTTGCAACTCACAGTCTGGG
GCATCAAGCAGCTCCAGGCAAGAATCCTGGCTGTGGAAAGATACCTAAAGGATCAACAGCTCCTGGGGAT
TTGGGGTTGCTCTGGAAAACTCATTTGCACCACTGCTGTGCCTTGGAATGCTAGTTGGAGTAATAAATCT
CTGGAACAGATTTGGAATCACACGACCTGGATGGAGTGGGACAGAGAAATTAACAATTACACAAGCTTAA
TACACTCCTTAATTGAAGAATCGCAAAACCAGCAAGAAAAGAATGAACAAGAATTATTGGAATTAGATAA
ATGGGCAAGTTTGTGGAATTGGTTTAACATAACAAATTGGCTGTGGTATATAAAATTATTCATAATGATA
GTAGGAGGCTTGGTAGGTTTAAGAATAGTTTTTGCTGTACTTTCTATAGTGAATAGAGTTAGGCAGGGAT
ATTCACCATTATCGTTTCAGACCCACCTCCCAACCCCGAGGGGACCCAGAGAGGGCCTATTTCCCATGAT
TCCTTCATATTTGCATATACGATACAAGGCTGTTAGAGAGATAATTAGAATTAATTTGACTGTAAACACA
AAGATATTAGTACAAAATACGTGACGTAGAAAGTAATAATTTCTTGGGTAGTTTGCAGTTTTAAAATTAT
GTTTTAAAATGGACTATCATATGCTTACCGTAACTTGAAAGTATTTCGATTTCTTGGCTTTATATATCTT
GTGGAAAGGACGAAACACCGAGCCGGCGGCGCTATGTGCGGTTTAAGAGCTATGCTGGAAACAGCATAGC
AAGTTTAAATAAGGCTAGTCCGTTATCAACTTGAAAAAGTGGCACCGAGTCGGTGCTTTTTTTGAATTCT
AGATCTTGAGACAAATGGCAGTATTCATCCACAATTTTAAAAGAAAAGGGGGGATTGGGGGGTACAGTGC
AGGGGAAAGAATAGTAGACATAATAGCAACAGACATACAAACTAAAGAATTACAAAAACAAATTACAAAA
ATTCAAAATTTTCGGGTTTATTACAGGGACAGCAGAGATCCACTTTGGCGCCGGCTCGAGTGGCTCCGGT
GCCCGTCAGTGGGCAGAGCGCACATCGCCCACAGTCCCCGAGAAGTTGGGGGGAGGGGTCGGCAATTGAA
CCGGTGCCTAGAGAAGGTGGCGCGGGGTAAACTGGGAAAGTGATGTCGTGTACTGGCTCCGCCTTTTTCC
CGAGGGTGGGGGAGAACCGTATATAAGTGCAGTAGTCGCCGTGAACGTTCTTTTTCGCAACGGGTTTGCC
GCCAGAACACAGGTGTCGTGACGCGGGATCCGCCACCATGACCGAGTACAAGCCCACGGTGCGCCTCGCC
ACCCGCGACGACGTCCCCAGGGCCGTACGCACCCTCGCCGCCGCGTTCGCCGACTACCCCGCCACGCGCC
ACACCGTCGATCCGGACCGCCACATCGAGCGGGTCACCGAGCTGCAAGAACTCTTCCTCACGCGCGTCGG
GCTCGACATCGGCAAGGTGTGGGTCGCGGACGACGGCGCCGCGGTGGCGGTCTGGACCACGCCGGAGAGC
GTCGAAGCGGGGGCGGTGTTCGCCGAGATCGGCCCGCGCATGGCCGAGTTGAGCGGTTCCCGGCTGGCCG
CGCAGCAACAGATGGAAGGCCTCCTGGCGCCGCACCGGCCCAAGGAGCCCGCGTGGTTCCTGGCCACCGT
CGGAGTCTCGCCCGACCACCAGGGCAAGGGTCTGGGCAGCGCCGTCGTGCTCCCCGGAGTGGAGGCGGCC
GAGCGCGCCGGGGTGCCCGCCTTCCTGGAGACCTCCGCGCCCCGCAACCTCCCCTTCTACGAGCGGCTCG
GCTTCACCGTCACCGCCGACGTCGAGGTGCCCGAAGGACCGCGCACCTGGTGCATGACCCGCAAGCCCGG
TGCCTGAACGCGTTAAGTCGACAATCAACCTCTGGATTACAAAATTTGTGAAAGATTGACTGGTATTCTT
AACTATGTTGCTCCTTTTACGCTATGTGGATACGCTGCTTTAATGCCTTTGTATCATGCTATTGCTTCCC
GTATGGCTTTCATTTTCTCCTCCTTGTATAAATCCTGGTTGCTGTCTCTTTATGAGGAGTTGTGGCCCGT
TGTCAGGCAACGTGGCGTGGTGTGCACTGTGTTTGCTGACGCAACCCCCACTGGTTGGGGCATTGCCACC
ACCTGTCAGCTCCTTTCCGGGACTTTCGCTTTCCCCCTCCCTATTGCCACGGCGGAACTCATCGCCGCCT
GCCTTGCCCGCTGCTGGACAGGGGCTCGGCTGTTGGGCACTGACAATTCCGTGGTGTTGTCGGGGAAATC
ATCGTCCTTTCCTTGGCTGCTCGCCTGTGTTGCCACCTGGATTCTGCGCGGGACGTCCTTCTGCTACGTC
CCTTCGGCCCTCAATCCAGCGGACCTTCCTTCCCGCGGCCTGCTGCCGGCTCTGCGGCCTCTTCCGCGTC
TTCGCCTTCGCCCTCAGACGAGTCGGATCTCCCTTTGGGCCGCCTCCCCGCGTCGACTTTAAGACCAATG
ACTTACAAGGCAGCTGTAGATCTTAGCCACTTTTTAAAAGAAAAGGGGGGACTGGAAGGGCTAATTCACT
CCCAACGAAGACAAGATCTGCTTTTTGCTTGTACTGGGTCTCTCTGGTTAGACCAGATCTGAGCCTGGGA
GCTCTCTGGCTAACTAGGGAACCCACTGCTTAAGCCTCAATAAAGCTTGCCTTGAGTGCTTCAAGTAGTG
TGTGCCCGTCTGTTGTGTGACTCTGGTAACTAGAGATCCCTCAGACCCTTTTAGTCAGTGTGGAAAATCT
CTAGCAGTACGTATAGTAGTTCATGTCATCTTATTATTCAGTATTTATAACTTGCAAAGAAATGAATATC
AGAGAGTGAGAGGAACTTGTTTATTGCAGCTTATAATGGTTACAAATAAAGCAATAGCATCACAAATTTC
ACAAATAAAGCATTTTTTTCACTGCATTCTAGTTGTGGTTTGTCCAAACTCATCAATGTATCTTATCATG
TCTGGCTCTAGCTATCCCGCCCCTAACTCCGCCCATCCCGCCCCTAACTCCGCCCAGTTCCGCCCATTCT
CCGCCCCATGGCTGACTAATTTTTTTTATTTATGCAGAGGCCGAGGCCGCCTCGGCCTCTGAGCTATTCC
AGAAGTAGTGAGGAGGCTTTTTTGGAGGCCTAGGGACGTACCCAATTCGCCCTATAGTGAGTCGTATTAC
GCGCGCTCACTGGCCGTCGTTTTACAACGTCGTGACTGGGAAAACCCTGGCGTTACCCAACTTAATCGCC
TTGCAGCACATCCCCCTTTCGCCAGCTGGCGTAATAGCGAAGAGGCCCGCACCGATCGCCCTTCCCAACA
GTTGCGCAGCCTGAATGGCGAATGGG
[124 nt withheld, positions 4927-5050]
C
[91 nt withheld, positions 5052-5142]
A
[49 nt withheld, positions 5144-5192]
CCTTTGACGTTGGAGTCCACGTTCTTT
[37 nt withheld, positions 5220-5256]
ACCCTATCTCGGTCTATTCTTTTGATTTATAAGGGATTTTGCCGATTTCGGCCTATTGGTTAAAAAATGA
GCTGATTTAACAAAAATTTAACGCGAATTTTAACAAAATATTAACGCTTACAATTTAGGTGGCACTTTTC
GGGGAAATGTGCGCGGAACCCCTATTTGTTTATTTTTCTAAATACATTCAAATATGTATCCGCTCATGAG
ACAATAACCCTGATAAATGCTTCAATAATATTGAAAAAGGAAGAGTATGAGTATTCAACATTTCCGTGTC
GCCCTTATTCCCTTTTTTGCGGCATTTTGCCTTCCTGTTTTTGCTCACCCAGAAACGCTGGTGAAAGTAA
AAGATGCTGAAGATCAGTTGGGTGCACGAGTGGGTTACATCGAACTGGATCTCAACAGCGGTAAGATCCT
TGAGAGTTTTCGCCCCGAAGAACGTTTTCCAATGATGAGCACTTTTAAAGTTCTGCTATGTGGCGCGGTA
TTATCCCGTATTGACGCCGGGCAAGAGCAACTCGGTCGCCGCATACACTATTCTCAGAATGACTTGGTTG
AGTACTCACCAGTCACAGAAAAGCATCTTACGGATGGCATGACAGTAAGAGAATTATGCAGTGCTGCCAT
AACCATGAGTGATAACACTGCGGCCAACTTACTTCTGACAACGATCGGAGGACCGAAGGAGCTAACCGCT
TTTTTGCACAACATGGGGGATCATGTAACTCGCCTTGATCGTTGGGAACCGGAGCTGAATGAAGCCATAC
CAAACGACGAGCGTGACACCACGATGCCTGTAGCAATGGCAACAACGTTGCGCAAACTATTAACTGGCGA
ACTACTTACTCTAGCTTCCCGGCAACAATTAATAGACTGGATGGAGGCGGATAAAGTTGCAGGACCACTT
CTGCGCTCGGCCCTTCCGGCTGGCTGGTTTATTGCTGATAAATCTGGAGCCGGTGAGCGTGGGTCTCGCG
GTATCATTGCAGCACTGGGGCCAGATGGTAAGCCCTCCCGTATCGTAGTTATCTACACGACGGGGAGTCA
GGCAACTATGGATGAACGAAATAGACAGATCGCTGAGATAGGTGCCTCACTGATTAAGCATTGGTAACTG
TCAGACCAAGTTTACTCATATATACTTTAGATTGATTTAAAACTTCATTTTTAATTTAAAAGGATCTAGG
TGAAGATCCTTTTTGATAATCTCATGACCAAAATCCCTTAACGTGAGTTTTCGTTCCACTGAGCGTCAGA
CCCCGTAGAAAAGATCAAAGGATCTTCTTGAGATCCTTTTTTTCTGCGCGTAATCTGCTGCTTGCAAACA
AAAAAACCACCGCTACCAGCGGTGGTTTGTTTGCCGGATCAAGAGCTACCAACTCTTTTTCCGAAGGTAA
CTGGCTTCAGCAGAGCGCAGATACCAAATACTGTTCTTCTAGTGTAGCCGTAGTTAGGCCACCACTTCAA
GAACTCTGTAGCACCGCCTACATACCTCGCTCTGCTAATCCTGTTACCAGTGGCTGCTGCCAGTGGCGAT
AAGTCGTGTCTTACCGGGTTGGACTCAAGACGATAGTTACCGGATAAGGCGCAGCGGTCGGGCTGAACGG
GGGGTTCGTGCACACAGCCCAGCTTGGAGCGAACGACCTACACCGAACTGAGATACCTACAGCGTGAGCT
ATGAGAAAGCGCCACGCTTCCCGAAGGGAGAAAGGCGGACAGGTATCCGGTAAGCGGCAGGGTCGGAACA
GGAGAGCGCACGAGGGAGCTTCCAGGGGGAAACGCCTGGTATCTTTATAGTCCTGTCGGGTTTCGCCACC
TCTGACTTGAGCGTCGATTTTTGTGATGCTCGTCAGGGGGGCGGAGCCTATGGAAAAACGCCAGCAACGC
GGCCTTTTTACGGTTCCTGGCCTTTTGCTGGCCTTTTGCTCACATGTTCTTTCCTGCGTTATCCCCTGAT
TCTGTGGATAACCGTATTACCGCCTTTGAGTGAGCTGATACCGCTCGCCGCAGCCGAACGACCGAGCGCA
GCGAGTCAGTGAGCGA
